>Addgene plasmid #66612 | pECFP-Sec31A | addgene full sequence | sequence record 363160 | Addgene NGS Result
TAGTTATTAATAGTAATCAATTACGGGGTCATTAGTTCATAGCCCATATATGGAGTTCCGCGTTACATAA
CTTACGGTAAATGGCCCGCCTGGCTGACCGCCCAACGACCCCCGCCCATTGACGTCAATAATGACGTATG
TTCCCATAGTAACGCCAATAGGGACTTTCCATTGACGTCAATGGGTGGAGTATTTACGGTAAACTGCCCA
CTTGGCAGTACATCAAGTGTATCATATGCCAAGTACGCCCCCTATTGACGTCAATGACGGTAAATGGCCC
GCCTGGCATTATGCCCAGTACATGACCTTATGGGACTTTCCTACTTGGCAGTACATCTACGTATTAGTCA
TCGCTATTACCATGGTGATGCGGTTTTGGCAGTACATCAATGGGCGTGGATAGCGGTTTGACTCACGGGG
ATTTCCAAGTCTCCACCCCATTGACGTCAATGGGAGTTTGTTTTGGCACCAAAATCAACGGGACTTTCCA
AAATGTCGTAACAACTCCGCCCCATTGACGCAAATGGGCGGTAGGCGTGTACGGTGGGAGGTCTATATAA
GCAGAGCTGGTTTAGTGAACCGTCAGATCCGCTAGCGCTACCGGTCGCCACCATGGTGAGCAAGGGCGAG
GAGCTGTTCACCGGGGTGGTGCCCATCCTGGTCGAGCTGGACGGCGACGTAAACGGCCACAGGTTCAGCG
TGTCCGGCGAGGGCGAGGGCGATGCCACCTACGGCAAGCTGACCCTGAAGTTCATCTGCACCACCGGCAA
GCTGCCCGTGCCCTGGCCCACCCTCGTGACCACCCTGACCTGGGGCGTGCAGTGCTTCAGCCGCTACCCC
GACCACATGAAGCAGCACGACTTCTTCAAGTCCGCCATGCCCGAAGGCTACGTCCAGGAGCGTACCATCT
TCTTCAAGGACGACGGCAACTACAAGACCCGCGCCGAGGTGAAGTTCGAGGGCGACACCCTGGTGAACCG
CATCGAGCTGAAGGGCATCGACTTCAAGGAGGACGGCAACATCCTGGGGCACAAGCTGGAGTACAACTAC
ATCAGCCACAACGTCTATATCACCGCCGACAAGCAGAAGAACGGCATCAAGGCCCACTTCAAGATCCGCC
ACAACATCGAGGACGGCAGCGTGCAGCTCGCCGACCACTACCAGCAGAACACCCCCATCGGCGACGGCCC
CGTGCTGCTGCCCGACAACCACTACCTGAGCACCCAGTCCGCCCTGAGCAAAGACCCCAACGAGAAGCGC
GATCACATGGTCCTGCTGGAGTTCGTGACCGCCGCCGGGATCACTCTCGGCATGGACGAGCTGTACAAGT
CCGGACTCAGATCTCGAGCTCAAGCTTCGAATTCGATGAAGTTAAAGGAAGTAGATCGTACAGCCATGCA
GGCATGGAGCCCTGCCCAGAATCACCCCATTTACCTAGCAACAGGAACATCTGCTCAGCAATTGGATGCA
ACATTTAGTACGAATGCTTCCCTTGAGATATTTGAATTAGACCTCTCTGATCCATCCTTGGATATGAAAT
CTTGTGCCACATTCTCCTCTTCTCACAGGTACCACAAGTTGATTTGGGGGCCTTATAAAATGGATTCCAA
AGGAGATGTCTCTGGAGTTCTGATTGCAGGTGGTGAAAATGGAAATATTATTCTCTATGATCCTTCTAAA
ATTATAGCTGGAGACAAGGAAGTTGTGATTGCCCAGAATGACAAGCATACTGGCCCAGTGAGAGCCTTGG
ATGTGAACATTTTCCAGACTAATCTGGTAGCTTCTGGTGCTAATGAATCTGAAATCTACATATGGGATCT
AAATAATTTTGCAACCCCAATGACACCAGGAGCCAAAACACAGCCGCCAGAAGATATCAGCTGCATTGCA
TGGAACAGACAAGTTCAGCATATTTTAGCATCAGCCAGTCCCAGTGGCCGGGCCACTGTATGGGATCTTA
GGAAAAATGAGCCAATCATCAAAGTCAGTGACCATAGTAACAGAATGCATTGTTCTGGGTTGGCATGGCA
TCCTGATGTTGCTACTCAGATGGTCCTTGCCTCCGAGGATGACCGGTTACCAGTGATCCAGATGTGGGAT
CTTCGATTTGCTTCCTCTCCACTTCGTGTCCTGGAAAACCATGCCAGGGGGATTTTGGCAATTGCTTGGA
GCATGGCAGATCCTGAATTGTTACTGAGCTGTGGAAAAGATGCTAAGATTCTCTGCTCCAATCCAAACAC
AGGAGAGGTGTTATATGAACTTCCCACCAACACACAGTGGTGCTTCGATATTCAGTGGTGTCCCCGAAAT
CCTGCTGTCTTATCAGCTGCTTCGTTTGATGGGCGTATCAGTGTTTATTCTATCATGGGAGGAAGCACAG
ATGGTTTAAGACAGAAACAAGTTGACAAGCTTTCATCATCTTTTGGGAATCTTGATCCCTTTGGCACAGG
ACAGCCCCTTCCTCCGTTACAAATTCCACAGCAGACTGCTCAGCATAGTATAGTGCTGCCTCTGAAGAAG
CCGCCCAAGTGGATTCGAAGGCCTGTTGGTGCTTCTTTTTCATTTGGAGGCAAACTGGTTACGTTTGAGA
ATGTCAGAATGCCTTCTCATCAGGGAGCTGAGCAGCAGCAGCAGCAGCACCATGTGTTCATTAGTCAGGT
TGTAACAGAAAAGGAGTTCCTCAGCCGATCAGACCAACTTCAGCAGGCTGTGCAGTCACAAGGATTTATC
AATTATTGCCAAAAAAAAATTGATGCTTCTCAGACTGAATTTGAGAAAAATGTGTGGTCCTTTTTGAAGG
TAAACTTTGAGGATGATTCTCGTGGAAAATACCTTGAACTTCTAGGATACAGAAAAGAAGATCTAGGAAA
GAAGATTGCTTTGGCCTTGAACAAAGTGGATGGAGCCAATGTGGCTCTTAAAGACTCTGACCAAGTAGCA
CAGAGTGATGGGGAGGAGAGCCCTGCTGCTGAAGAGCAGCTCTTGGGAGAGCACATTAAAGAGGAAAAAG
AAGAATCTGAATTTCTACCCTCATCTGGAGGAACATTTAATATCTCTGTCAGTGGGGACATTGATGGTTT
AATTACTCAGGCTTTGCTGACGGGCAATTTTGAGAGTGCTGTTGACCTTTGTTTACATGATAACCGCATG
GCCGATGCCATTATATTGGCCATAGCAGGTGGACAAGAACTCTTGGCTCGAACCCAGAAAAAATACTTCG
CAAAATCCCAAAGCAAAATTACCAGGCTCATCACTGCAGTGGTGATGAAGAACTGGAAAGAGATTGTTGA
GTCTTGTGATCTTAAAAATTGGAGAGAGGCTTTAGCTGCAGTATTGACTTATGCAAAGCCGGATGAATTT
TCAGCCCTTTGTGATCTTTTGGGAACCAGGCTTGAAAATGAAGGAGATAGCCTCCTGCAGACTCAAGCAT
GTCTCTGCTATATTTGTGCGGGGAATGTAGAGAAATTAGTTGCATGTTGGACTAAAGCTCAAGATGGAAG
CCACCCTTTGTCACTTCAGGATCTGATTGAGAAAGTTGTCATCCTGCGAAAAGCTGTGCAACTCACTCAA
GCCATGGACACTAGTACTGTAGGAGTTCTCTTGGCTGCGAAGATGAGTCAGTATGCCAATTTGTTGGCAG
CTCAGGGCAGTATTGCTGCAGCCTTGGCTTTTCTTCCTGACAACACCAACCAGCCAAATATCATGCAGCT
TCGTGACAGACTTTGTAGAGCACAAGGAGAGCCTGTAGCAGGACATGAATCACCTAAAATTCCGTACGAG
AAACAGCAGCTCCCCAAGGGCAGGCCTGGACCAGTTGCTGGCCACCACCAGATGCCAAGAGTTCAAACTC
AACAATATTATCCCCATGGAGAAAATCCTCCACCTCCGGGTTTCATAATGCATGGAAATGTTAATCCAAA
TGCTGCTGGTCAGCTTCCCACATCTCCAGGTCATATGCACACCCAGGTACCACCTTATCCACAGCCACAG
CCTTATCAACCAGCCCAGCCGTATCCCTTCGGAACAGGGGGGTCAGCAATGTATCGACCTCAGCAGCCTG
TTGCTCCTCCTACTTCAAACGCTTACCCTAACACCCCTTACATATCTTCTGCTTCTTCCTATACTGGGCA
GTCTCAGCTGTACGCAGCACAGCACCAGGCCTCTTCACCTACCTCCAGCCCTGCTACTTCTTTCCCTCCT
CCCCCTTCCTCTGGAGCATCCTTCCAGCATGGCGGACCAGGAGCTCCACCATCATCTTCAGCTTATGCAC
TGCCTCCTGGAACAACAGGTACACTGCCTGCTGCCAGTGAGCTGCCTGCGTCCCAAAGAACAGGTCCTCA
GAATGGTTGGAATGACCCTCCAGCTTTGAACAGAGTACCCAAAAAGAAGAAGATGCCTGAAAACTTCATG
CCTCCTGTTCCCATCACATCACCAATCATGAACCCGTTGGGTGACCCCCAGTCACAAATGCTGCAGCAAC
AGCCTTCAGCTCCAGTACCACTGTCAAGCCAGTCTTCATTCCCACAGCCACATCTTCCAGGTGGCCAGCC
CTTCCATGGCGTACAGCAACCTCTTGGTCAAACAGGCATGCCACCATCTTTTTCAAAGCCCAATATTGAA
GGTGCCCCAGGGGCTCCTATTGGAAATACCTTCCAGCATGTGCAGTCTTTGCCAACAAAAAAAATTACCA
AGAAACCTATTCCAGATGAGCACCTCATTCTAAAGACCACATTTGAGGATCTTATTCAGCGCTGCCTTTC
TTCAGCAACAGACCCTCAAACCAAGAGGAAGCTAGATGATGCCAGCAAACGTTTGGAGTTTCTGTATGAT
AAACTTAGGGAACAGACACTTTCACCAACAATCACCAGTGGTTTACACAACATTGCAAGGAGCATTGAAA
CTCGAAACTACTCAGAAGGATTGACCATGCATACCCACATAGTTAGCACCAGCAACTTCAGTGAGACCTC
TGCTTTCATGCCAGTTCTCAAAGTTGTTCTCACCCAGGCCAATAAGCTGGGTGTCTAAGGATCCACCGGA
TCTAGATAACTGATCATAATCAGCCATACCACATTTGTAGAGGTTTTACTTGCTTTAAAAAACCTCCCAC
ACCTCCCCCTGAACCTGAAACATAAAATGAATGCAATTGTTGTTGTTAACTTGTTTATTGCAGCTTATAA
TGGTTACAAATAAAGCAATAGCATCACAAATTTCACAAATAAAGCATTTTTTTCACTGCATTCTAGTTGT
GGTTTGTCCAAACTCATCAATGTATCTTAAGGCGTAAATTGTAAGCGTTAATATTTTGTTAAAATTCGCG
TTAAATTTTTGTTAAATCAGCTCATTTTTTAACCAATAGGCCGAAATCGGCAAAATCCCTTATAAATCAA
AAGAATAGACCGAGATAGGGT
[37 nt withheld, positions 5412-5448]
AAAGAACGTGGACTCCAACGTCAAAGG
[49 nt withheld, positions 5476-5524]
T
[91 nt withheld, positions 5526-5616]
G
[124 nt withheld, positions 5618-5741]
CAGGTGGCACTTTTCGGGGAAATGTGCGCGGAACCCCTATTTGTTTATTTTTCTAAATACATTCAAATAT
GTATCCGCTCATGAGACAATAACCCTGATAAATGCTTCAATAATATTGAAAAAGGAAGAGTCCTGAGGCG
GAAAGAACCAGCTGTGGAATGTGTGTCAGTTAGGGTGTGGAAAGTCCCCAGGCTCCCCAGCAGGCAGAAG
TATGCAAAGCATGCATCTCAATTAGTCAGCAACCAGGTGTGGAAAGTCCCCAGGCTCCCCAGCAGGCAGA
AGTATGCAAAGCATGCATCTCAATTAGTCAGCAACCATAGTCCCGCCCCTAACTCCGCCCATCCCGCCCC
TAACTCCGCCCAGTTCCGCCCATTCTCCGCCCCATGGCTGACTAATTTTTTTTATTTATGCAGAGGCCGA
GGCCGCCTCGGCCTCTGAGCTATTCCAGAAGTAGTGAGGAGGCTTTTTTGGAGGCCTAGGCTTTTGCAAA
GATCGATCAAGAGACAGGATGAGGATCGTTTCGCATGATTGAACAAGATGGATTGCACGCAGGTTCTCCG
GCCGCTTGGGTGGAGAGGCTATTCGGCTATGACTGGGCACAACAGACAATCGGCTGCTCTGATGCCGCCG
TGTTCCGGCTGTCAGCGCAGGGGCGCCCGGTTCTTTTTGTCAAGACCGACCTGTCCGGTGCCCTGAATGA
ACTGCAAGACGAGGCAGCGCGGCTATCGTGGCTGGCCACGACGGGCGTTCCTTGCGCAGCTGTGCTCGAC
GTTGTCACTGAAGCGGGAAGGGACTGGCTGCTATTGGGCGAAGTGCCGGGGCAGGATCTCCTGTCATCTC
ACCTTGCTCCTGCCGAGAAAGTATCCATCATGGCTGATGCAATGCGGCGGCTGCATACGCTTGATCCGGC
TACCTGCCCATTCGACCACCAAGCGAAACATCGCATCGAGCGAGCACGTACTCGGATGGAAGCCGGTCTT
GTCGATCAGGATGATCTGGACGAAGAGCATCAGGGGCTCGCGCCAGCCGAACTGTTCGCCAGGCTCAAGG
CGAGCATGCCCGACGGCGAGGATCTCGTCGTGACCCATGGCGATGCCTGCTTGCCGAATATCATGGTGGA
AAATGGCCGCTTTTCTGGATTCATCGACTGTGGCCGGCTGGGTGTGGCGGACCGCTATCAGGACATAGCG
TTGGCTACCCGTGATATTGCTGAAGAGCTTGGCGGCGAATGGGCTGACCGCTTCCTCGTGCTTTACGGTA
TCGCCGCTCCCGATTCGCAGCGCATCGCCTTCTATCGCCTTCTTGACGAGTTCTTCTGAGCGGGACTCTG
GGGTTCGAAATGACCGACCAAGCGACGCCCAACCTGCCATCACGAGATTTCGATTCCACCGCCGCCTTCT
ATGAAAGGTTGGGCTTCGGAATCGTTTTCCGGGACGCCGGCTGGATGATCCTCCAGCGCGGGGATCTCAT
GCTGGAGTTCTTCGCCCACCCTAGGGGGAGGCTAACTGAAACACGGAAGGAGACAATACCGGAAGGAACC
CGCGCTATGACGGCAATAAAAAGACAGAATAAAACGCACGGTGTTGGGTCGTTTGTTCATAAACGCGGGG
TTCGGTCCCAGGGCTGGCACTCTGTCGATACCCCACCGAGACCCCATTGGGGCCAATACGCCCGCGTTTC
TTCCTTTTCCCCACCCCACCCCCCAAGTTCGGGTGAAGGCCCAGGGCTCGCAGCCAACGTCGGGGCGGCA
GGCCCTGCCATAGCCTCAGGTTACTCATATATACTTTAGATTGATTTAAAACTTCATTTTTAATTTAAAA
GGATCTAGGTGAAGATCCTTTTTGATAATCTCATGACCAAAATCCCTTAACGTGAGTTTTCGTTCCACTG
AGCGTCAGACCCCGTAGAAAAGATCAAAGGATCTTCTTGAGATCCTTTTTTTCTGCGCGTAATCTGCTGC
TTGCAAACAAAAAAACCACCGCTACCAGCGGTGGTTTGTTTGCCGGATCAAGAGCTACCAACTCTTTTTC
CGAAGGTAACTGGCTTCAGCAGAGCGCAGATACCAAATACTGTTCTTCTAGTGTAGCCGTAGTTAGGCCA
CCACTTCAAGAACTCTGTAGCACCGCCTACATACCTCGCTCTGCTAATCCTGTTACCAGTGGCTGCTGCC
AGTGGCGATAAGTCGTGTCTTACCGGGTTGGACTCAAGACGATAGTTACCGGATAAGGCGCAGCGGTCGG
GCTGAACGGGGGGTTCGTGCACACAGCCCAGCTTGGAGCGAACGACCTACACCGAACTGAGATACCTACA
GCGTGAGCTATGAGAAAGCGCCACGCTTCCCGAAGGGAGAAAGGCGGACAGGTATCCGGTAAGCGGCAGG
GTCGGAACAGGAGAGCGCACGAGGGAGCTTCCAGGGGGAAACGCCTGGTATCTTTATAGTCCTGTCGGGT
TTCGCCACCTCTGACTTGAGCGTCGATTTTTGTGATGCTCGTCAGGGGGGCGGAGCCTATGGAAAAACGC
CAGCAACGCGGCCTTTTTACGGTTCCTGGCCTTTTGCTGGCCTTTTGCTCACATGTTCTTTCCTGCGTTA
TCCCCTGATTCTGTGGATAACCGTATTACCGCCATGCAT
Features (pLannotate 1.2.2; 15 found; start..end, strand, type, name):
     61..364     +  enhancer       CMV enhancer: human cytomegalovirus immediate early enhancer
    365..568     +  promoter       CMV promoter: human cytomegalovirus (CMV) immediate early promoter
    613..1330    +  CDS            CFP (fragment): cyan variant of GFP mammalian codon-optimized
   1330..1364    +  misc_feature   MCS (fragment): multiple cloning site
   1366..5025    +  CDS            SEC31A: SC31A_HUMAN - Also known as KIAA0905, SEC31L1. Experimental evidence at protein level: Swiss-Prot protein existence level 1. Component of the coat protein complex II (COPII) which promotes the formation of transport vesicles from the endoplasmic reticulum (ER) (PubMed:10788476). The coat has two main functions, the physical deformation of the endoplasmic reticulum membrane into vesicles and the selection of cargo molecules (By similarity). From Homo sapiens (Human).
   5051..5135    +  CDS            large T antigen (fragment): large T antigen from SV40 (simian virus 40)
   5158..5279    +  polyA_signal   SV40 poly(A) signal: SV40 polyadenylation signal
   5313..5741    -  rep_origin     f1 ori (sequence partly withheld): f1 bacteriophage origin of replication; arrow indicates direction of (+) strand synthesis
   5768..5872    +  promoter       AmpR promoter: bla
   5874..6231    +  promoter       SV40 promoter: SV40 enhancer and early promoter
   6266..7060    +  CDS            NeoR/KanR: aminoglycoside phosphotransferase from Tn5; aph(3')-II (or nptII); confers resistance to neomycin, kanamycin, and G418 (Geneticin®)
   7081..7233    +  CDS            ble (fragment): BLE_KLEPN - Experimental evidence at protein level: Swiss-Prot protein existence level 1. Binding protein with a strong affinity to the bleomycin family of antibiotics. Binds to CL990; an antimitotic-antibiotic compound. From Klebsiella pneumoniae.
   7292..7339    +  polyA_signal   HSV TK poly(A) signal: herpes simplex virus thymidine kinase polyadenylation signal (Cole and Stacy, 1985)
   7430..7446    -  polyA_signal   bGH poly(A) signal (fragment): bovine growth hormone polyadenylation signal
   7668..8256    +  rep_origin     ori: high-copy-number ColE1/pMB1/pBR322/pUC origin of replication
