[The description below was written by a language model from this plasmid's Addgene catalogue record and pLannotate feature annotations shown in this document.]
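Description:
pECFP-Sec31A is a mammalian expression plasmid built on the Clontech pECFP-C1 backbone that encodes human SEC31A fused at its N terminus to enhanced cyan fluorescent protein. In the 8,370 nt sequenced record, the human cytomegalovirus immediate early enhancer and promoter drive a mammalian codon-optimized CFP coding region. This is followed by a remnant of the multiple cloning site that acts as a short linker, and then by the SEC31A open reading frame. An SV40 polyadenylation signal terminates the transcript. The short "large T antigen" fragment annotated just upstream of that signal most likely reflects SV40-derived sequence flanking the poly(A) region rather than an expressed product.

The plasmid replicates in E. coli at high copy from a ColE1/pUC-type origin, and it also carries an f1 phage origin for single-stranded DNA production. A single NeoR/KanR (Tn5 aminoglycoside phosphotransferase) gene provides selection in both hosts. A bacterial bla-type promoter drives it for kanamycin resistance in bacteria, and the SV40 enhancer/early promoter drives it for G418 selection of stably transfected mammalian cells, with an HSV TK polyadenylation signal downstream. The small ble and bGH poly(A) fragments in the table appear to be partial annotation matches within backbone sequence, not functional elements.

SEC31A is a component of the COPII coat, which deforms endoplasmic reticulum membrane into transport vesicles and helps select cargo. The CFP fusion therefore serves as a fluorescent marker for COPII-coated structures and ER exit sites. This fits the associated study of how COPI-coated ER-to-Golgi carriers segregate from COPII near those sites. The cyan tag also allows imaging alongside spectrally distinct fluorescent proteins in transfected cells.
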