Addgene plasmid #66612: pECFP-Sec31A
Purpose: CFP fusion of Sec31A
Depositing lab: David Stephens. Depositing organization: University of Bristol. Publication: COPI-coated ER-to-Golgi transport complexes segregate from COPII in close proximity to ER exit sites. Stephens DJ, Lin-Marq N, Pagano A, Pepperkok R, Paccaud JP. J Cell Sci. 2000 Jun;113 ( Pt 12):2177-85. PubMed 10825291.
Backbone
  Vector backbone: pECFP-C1
  Backbone manufacturer: Clontech
  Vector type: Mammalian Expression
  Selectable markers: Neomycin (select with G418)
Growth in bacteria
  Bacterial resistance: Kanamycin, 50 μg/mL
  Growth temperature: 37°C
  Growth strain: DH5alpha
  Copy number: High Copy
Gene/Insert
  Gene/Insert name: Sec31A
  Species: H. sapiens (human)
  GenBank ID: NM_014933.3
  Entrez Gene: SEC31A (a.k.a. ABP125, ABP130, HPBKS, HSPC275, HSPC334, NEDSOSB, SEC31L1)
  Tag / fusion protein: ECFP (N terminal on insert)
Terms and licenses: Academic/Nonprofit Terms; Industry Terms: Not Available to Industry
How to cite: pECFP-Sec31A was a gift from David Stephens (Addgene plasmid # 66612 ; http://n2t.net/addgene:66612 ; RRID:Addgene_66612)
