>Addgene plasmid #66612 | pECFP-Sec31A | addgene partial sequence | sequence record 116808 | CMV-F 5'-CGCAAATGGGCGGTAGGCGTG-3'
AGTGACCGTCAGATCCGCTAGCGCTACCGGTCGCCACCATGGTGAGCAAGGGCGAGGAGCTGTTCACCGG
GGTGGTGCCCATCCTGGTCGAGCTGGACGGCGACGTAAACGGCCACAGGTTCAGCGTGTCCGGCGAGGGC
GAGGGCGATGCCACCTACGGCAAGCTGACCCTGAAGTTCATCTGCACCACCGGCAAGCTGCCCGTGCCCT
GGCCCACCCTCGTGACCACCCTGACCTGGGGCGTGCAGTGCTTCAGCCGCTACCCCGACCACATGAAGCA
GCACGACTTCTTCAAGTCCGCCATGCCCGAAGGCTACGTCCAGGAGCGTACCATCTTCTTCAAGGACGAC
GGCAACTACAAGACCCGCGCCGAGGTGAAGTTCGAGGGCGACACCCTGGTGAACCGCATCGAGCTGAAGG
GCATCGACTTCAAGGAGGACGGCAACATCCTGGGGCACAAGCTGGAGTACAACTACATCAGCCACAACGT
CTATATCACCGCCGACAAGCAGAAGAACGGCATCAAGGCCCACTTCAAGATCCGCCACAACATCGAGGAC
GGCAGCGTGCAGCTCGCCGACCACTACCAGCAGAACACCCCCATCGGCGACGGCCCCGTGCTGCTGCCCG
ACAACCACTACCTGAGCACCCAGTCCGCCCTGAGCAAAGACCCCAACGAGAAGCGCGATCACATGGTCCT
GCTGGAGTTCGTGACCGCCGCCGGGATCACTCTCGGCATGGACGAGCTGTACAAGTCCGGACTCAGATCT
CGAGCTCAAGCTTCG
