>Addgene plasmid #66612 | pECFP-Sec31A | addgene partial sequence | sequence record 116812 | hSMAD1-F2 5'-TGAGTTTGGACAAACCACAAC-3'
TTTGTGATGCTATTGCTTTATTTGTAACCATTATAAGCTGCAATAAACAAGTTAACAACAACAATTGCAT
TCATTTTATGTTTCAGGTTCAGGGGGAGGTGTGGGAGGTTTTTTAAAGCAAGTAAAACCTCTACAAATGT
GGTATGGCTGATTATGATCAGTTATCTAGATCCGGTGGATCCTTAGACACCCAGCTTATTGGCCTGGGTG
AGAACAACTTTGAGAACTGGCATGAAAGCAGAGGTCTCACTGAAGTTGCTGGTGCTAACTATGTGGGTAT
GCATGGTCAATCCTTCTGAGTAGTTTCGAGTTTCAATGCTCCTTGCAATGTTGTGTAAACCACTGGTGAT
TGTTGGTGAAAGTGTCTGTTCCCTAAGTTTATCATACAGAAACTCCAAACGTTTGCTGGCATCATCTAGC
TTCCTCTTGGTTTGAGGGTCTGTTGCTGAAGAAAGGCAGCGCTGAATAAGATCCTCAAATGTGGTCTTTA
GAATGAGGTGCTCATCTGGAATAGGTTTCTTGGTAATTTTTTTTGTTGGCAAAGACTGCACATGCTGGAA
GGTATTTCCAATAGGAGCCCCTGGGGCACCTTCAATATTGGGCTTTGAAAAAGATGGTGGCATGCCTGTT
TGACCAAGAGGTTGCTGTACGCCATGGAAGGGCTGGCCACCTGGAAGATGTGGCTGTGGGAATGAAGACT
GGCTTGACAGTGGTACTGGAGCTGAAGGCTGTTGCTGCAGCA
