>Addgene plasmid #66612 | pECFP-Sec31A | addgene partial sequence | sequence record 118078 | EGFP-C 5'-CATGGTCCTGCTGGAGTTCGTG-3'
GTCCGGACTCAGATCTCGAGCTCAAGCTTCGAATTCGATGAAGTTAAAGGAAGTAGATCGTACAGCCATG
CAGGCATGGAGCCCTGCCCAGAATCACCCCATTTACCTAGCAACAGGAACATCTGCTCAGCAATTGGATG
CAACATTTAGTACGAATGCTTCCCTTGAGATATTTGAATTAGACCTCTCTGATCCATCCTTGGATATGAA
ATCTTGTGCCACATTCTCCTCTTCTCACAGGTACCACAAGTTGATTTGGGGGCCTTATAAAATGGATTCC
AAAGGAGATGTCTCTGGAGTTCTGATTGCAGGTGGTGAAAATGGAAATATTATTCTCTATGATCCTTCTA
AAATTATAGCTGGAGACAAGGAAGTTGTGATTGCCCAGAATGACAAGCATACTGGCCCAGTGAGAGCCTT
GGATGTGAACATTTTCCAGACTAATCTGGTAGCTTCTGGTGCTAATGAATCTGAAATCTACATATGGGAT
CTAAATAATTTTGCAACCCCAATGACACCAGGAGCCAAAACACAGCCGCCAGAAGATATCAGCTGCATTG
CATGGAACAGACAAGTTCAGCATATTTTAGCATCAGCCAGTCCCAGTGGCCGGGCCACTGTAT
